>Addgene plasmid #87790 | tet-pLKO shMKP1.v1 puro | addgene full sequence | sequence record 174438 | Addgene NGS Result
AAGATCAAAGGATCTTCTTGAGATCCTTTTTTTCTGCGCGTAATCTGCTGCTTGCAAACAAAAAAACCAC
CGCTACCAGCGGTGGTTTGTTTGCCGGATCAAGAGCTACCAACTCTTTTTCCGAAGGTAACTGGCTTCAG
CAGAGCGCAGATACCAAATACTGTTCTTCTAGTGTAGCCGTAGTTAGGCCACCACTTCAAGAACTCTGTA
GCACCGCCTACATACCTCGCTCTGCTAATCCTGTTACCAGTGGCTGCTGCCAGTGGCGATAAGTCGTGTC
TTACCGGGTTGGACTCAAGACGATAGTTACCGGATAAGGCGCAGCGGTCGGGCTGAACGGGGGGTTCGTG
CACACAGCCCAGCTTGGAGCGAACGACCTACACCGAACTGAGATACCTACAGCGTGAGCTATGAGAAAGC
GCCACGCTTCCCGAAGGGAGAAAGGCGGACAGGTATCCGGTAAGCGGCAGGGTCGGAACAGGAGAGCGCA
CGAGGGAGCTTCCAGGGGGAAACGCCTGGTATCTTTATAGTCCTGTCGGGTTTCGCCACCTCTGACTTGA
GCGTCGATTTTTGTGATGCTCGTCAGGGGGGCGGAGCCTATGGAAAAACGCCAGCAACGCGGCCTTTTTA
CGGTTCCTGGCCTTTTGCTGGCCTTTTGCTCACATGTTCTTTCCTGCGTTATCCCCTGATTCTGTGGATA
ACCGTATTACCGCCTTTGAGTGAGCTGATACCGCTCGCCGCAGCCGAACGACCGAGCGCAGCGAGTCAGT
GAGCGAGGAAGCGGAAGAGCGCCCAATACGCAAACCGCCTCTCCCCGCGCGTTGGCCGATTCATTAATGC
AGCTGGCACGACAGGTTTCCCGACTGGAAAGCGGGCAGTGAGCGCAACGCAATTAATGTGAGTTAGCTCA
CTCATTAGGCACCCCAGGCTTTACACTTTATGCTTCCGGCTCGTATGTTGTGTGGAATTGTGAGCGGATA
ACAATTTCACACAGGAAACAGCTATGACCATGATTACGCCAAGCGCGCAATTAACCCTCACTAAAGGGAA
CAAAAGCTGGAGCTGCAAGCTTAATGTAGTCTTATGCAATACTCTTGTAGTCTTGCAACATGGTAACGAT
GAGTTAGCAACATGCCTTACAAGGAGAGAAAAAGCACCGTGCATGCCGATTGGTGGAAGTAAGGTGGTAC
GATCGTGCCTTATTAGGAAGGCAACAGACGGGTCTGACATGGATTGGACGAACCACTGAATTGCCGCATT
GCAGAGATATTGTATTTAAGTGCCTAGCTCGATACATAAACGGGTCTCTCTGGTTAGACCAGATCTGAGC
CTGGGAGCTCTCTGGCTAACTAGGGAACCCACTGCTTAAGCCTCAATAAAGCTTGCCTTGAGTGCTTCAA
GTAGTGTGTGCCCGTCTGTTGTGTGACTCTGGTAACTAGAGATCCCTCAGACCCTTTTAGTCAGTGTGGA
AAATCTCTAGCAGTGGCGCCCGAACAGGGACTTGAAAGCGAAAGGGAAACCAGAGGAGCTCTCTCGACGC
AGGACTCGGCTTGCTGAAGCGCGCACGGCAAGAGGCGAGGGGCGGCGACTGGTGAGTACGCCAAAAATTT
TGACTAGCGGAGGCTAGAAGGAGAGAGATGGGTGCGAGAGCGTCAGTATTAAGCGGGGGAGAATTAGATC
GCGATGGGAAAAAATTCGGTTAAGGCCAGGGGGAAAGAAAAAATATAAATTAAAACATATAGTATGGGCA
AGCAGGGAGCTAGAACGATTCGCAGTTAATCCTGGCCTGTTAGAAACATCAGAAGGCTGTAGACAAATAC
TGGGACAGCTACAACCATCCCTTCAGACAGGATCAGAAGAACTTAGATCATTATATAATACAGTAGCAAC
CCTCTATTGTGTGCATCAAAGGATAGAGATAAAAGACACCAAGGAAGCTTTAGACAAGATAGAGGAAGAG
CAAAACAAAAGTAAGACCACCGCACAGCAAGCGGCCGCTGATCTTCAGACCTGGAGGAGGAGATATGAGG
GACAATTGGAGAAGTGAATTATATAAATATAAAGTAGTAAAAATTGAACCATTAGGAGTAGCACCCACCA
AGGCAAAGAGAAGAGTGGTGCAGAGAGAAAAAAGAGCAGTGGGAATAGGAGCTTTGTTCCTTGGGTTCTT
GGGAGCAGCAGGAAGCACTATGGGCGCAGCGTCAATGACGCTGACGGTACAGGCCAGACAATTATTGTCT
GGTATAGTGCAGCAGCAGAACAATTTGCTGAGGGCTATTGAGGCGCAACAGCATCTGTTGCAACTCACAG
TCTGGGGCATCAAGCAGCTCCAGGCAAGAATCCTGGCTGTGGAAAGATACCTAAAGGATCAACAGCTCCT
GGGGATTTGGGGTTGCTCTGGAAAACTCATTTGCACCACTGCTGTGCCTTGGAATGCTAGTTGGAGTAAT
AAATCTCTGGAACAGATTTGGAATCACACGACCTGGATGGAGTGGGACAGAGAAATTAACAATTACACAA
GCTTAATACACTCCTTAATTGAAGAATCGCAAAACCAGCAAGAAAAGAATGAACAAGAATTATTGGAATT
AGATAAATGGGCAAGTTTGTGGAATTGGTTTAACATAACAAATTGGCTGTGGTATATAAAATTATTCATA
ATGATAGTAGGAGGCTTGGTAGGTTTAAGAATAGTTTTTGCTGTACTTTCTATAGTGAATAGAGTTAGGC
AGGGATATTCACCATTATCGTTTCAGACCCACCTCCCAACCCCGAGGGGACCCGACAGGCCCGAAGGAAT
AGAAGAAGAAGGTGGAGAGAGAGACAGAGACAGATCCATTCGATTAGTGAACGGATCTCGACGGTATCGA
TCACGAGACTAGCCTCGAGCGGCCGCAATATTTGCATGTCGCTATGTGTTCTGGGAAATCACCATAAACG
TGAAATCCCTATCAGTGATAGAGACTTATAAGTTCCCTATCAGTGATAGAGACACCGGGCACATTCGGGA
CCAATATATCTGCAGATATATTGGTCCCGAATGTGCTTTTTGAATTCTCGACCTCGAGACAAATGGCAGT
ATTCATCCACAATTTTAAAAGAAAAGGGGGGATTGGGGGGTACAGTGCAGGGGAAAGAATAGTAGACATA
ATAGCAACAGACATACAAACTAAAGAATTACAAAAACAAATTACAAAAATTCAAAATTTTCGGGTTTATT
ACAGGGACAGCAGAGATCCACTTTGGCCGCGGCTCGAGGGGGTTGGGGTTGCGCCTTTTCCAAGGCAGCC
CTGGGTTTGCGCAGGGACGCGGCTGCTCTGGGCGTGGTTCCGGGAAACGCAGCGGCGCCGACCCTGGGTC
TCGCACATTCTTCACGTCCGTTCGCAGCGTCACCCGGATCTTCGCCGCTACCCTTGTGGGCCCCCCGGCG
ACGCTTCCTGCTCCGCCCCTAAGTCGGGAAGGTTCCTTGCGGTTCGCGGCGTGCCGGACGTGACAAACGG
AAGCCGCACGTCTCACTAGTACCCTCGCAGACGGACAGCGCCAGGGAGCAATGGCAGCGCGCCGACCGCG
ATGGGCTGTGGCCAATAGCGGCTGCTCAGCAGGGCGCGCCGAGAGCAGCGGCCGGGAAGGGGCGGTGCGG
GAGGCGGGGTGTGGGGCGGTAGTGTGGGCCCTGTTCCTGCCCGCGCGGTGTTCCGCATTCTGCAAGCCTC
CGGAGCGCACGTCGGCAGTCGGCTCCCTCGTTGACCGAATCACCGACCTCTCTCCCCAGGGGGATCTGTG
AGTTTGGGGACCCTTGATTGTTCTTTCTTTTTCGCTATTGTAAAATTCATGTTATATGGAGGGGGCAAAG
TTTTCAGGGTGTTGTTTAGAATGGGAAGATGTCCCTTGTATCACCATGGACCCTCATGATAATTTTGTTT
CTTTCACTTTCTACTCTGTTGACAACCATTGTCTCCTCTTATTTTCTTTTCATTTTCTGTAACTTTTTCG
TTAAACTTTAGCTTGCATTTGTAACGAATTTTTAAATTCACTTTTGTTTATTTGTCAGATTGTAAGTACT
TTCTCTAATCACTTTTTTTTCAAGGCAATCAGGGTATATTATATTGTACTTCAGCACAGTTTTAGAGAAC
AATTGTTATAATTAAATGATAAGGTAGAATATTTCTGCATATAAATTCTGGCTGGCGTGGAAATATTCTT
ATTGGTAGAAACAACTACATCCTGGTCATCATCCTGCCTTTCTCTTTATGGTTACAATGATATACACTGT
TTGAGATGAGGATAAAATACTCTGAGTCCAAACCGGGCCCCTCTGCTAACCATGTTCATGCCTTCTTCTT
TTTCCTACAGCTCCTGGGCAACGTGCTGGTTATTGTGCTGTCTCATCATTTTGGCAAAGAATTGTAATAC
GACTCACTATAGGGCGAATTGATATGTCTAGATTAGATAAAAGTAAAGTGATTAACAGCGCATTAGAGCT
GCTTAATGAGGTCGGAATCGAAGGTTTAACAACCCGTAAACTCGCCCAGAAGCTAGGTGTAGAGCAGCCT
ACATTGTATTGGCATGTAAAAAATAAGCGGGCTTTGCTCGACGCCTTAGCCATTGAGATGTTAGATAGGC
ACCATACTCACTTTTGCCCTTTAGAAGGGGAAAGCTGGCAAGATTTTTTACGTAATAACGCTAAAAGTTT
TAGATGTGCTTTACTAAGTCATCGCGATGGAGCAAAAGTACATTTAGGTACACGGCCTACAGAAAAACAG
TATGAAACTCTCGAAAATCAATTAGCCTTTTTATGCCAACAAGGTTTTTCACTAGAGAATGCATTATATG
CACTCAGCGCTGTGGGGCATTTTACTTTAGGTTGCGTATTGGAAGATCAAGAGCATCAAGTCGCTAAAGA
AGAAAGGGAAACACCTACTACTGATAGTATGCCGCCATTATTACGACAAGCTATCGAATTATTTGATCAC
CAAGGTGCAGAGCCAGCCTTCTTATTCGGCCTTGAATTGATCATATGCGGATTAGAAAAACAACTTAAAT
GTGAAAGTGGGTCCGCGTACAGCGGCTCCCGGGAGTTCTAGGGATCTGCCCCTCTCCCTCCCCCCCCCCT
AACGTTACTGGCCGAAGCCGCTTGGAATAAGGCCGGTGTGCGTTTGTCTATATGTTATTTTCCACCATAT
TGCCGTCTTTTGGCAATGTGAGGGCCCGGAAACCTGGCCCTGTCTTCTTGACGAGCATTCCTAGGGGTCT
TTCCCCTCTCGCCAAAGGAATGCAAGGTCTGTTGAATGTCGTGAAGGAAGCAGTTCCTCTGGAAGCTTCT
TGAAGACAAACAACGTCTGTAGCGACCCTTTGCAGGCAGCGGAACCCCCCACCTGGCGACAGGTGCCTCT
GCGGCCAAAAGCCACGTGTATAAGATACACCTGCAAAGGCGGCACAACCCCAGTGCCACGTTGTGAGTTG
GATAGTTGTGGAAAGAGTCAAATGGCTCTCCTCAAGCGTATTCAACAAGGGGCTGAAGGATGCCCAGAAG
GTACCCCATTGTATGGGATCTGATCTGGGGCCTCGGTGCACATGCTTTACATGTGTTTAGTCGAGGTTAA
AAAAACGTCTAGGCCCCCCGAACCACGGGGACGTGGTTTTCCTTTGAAAAACACGATGATAAGGATCCAC
CGGAGCTTACCATGACCGAGTACAAGCCCACGGTGCGCCTCGCCACCCGCGACGACGTCCCCAGGGCCGT
ACGCACCCTCGCCGCCGCGTTCGCCGACTACCCCGCCACGCGCCACACCGTCGATCCGGACCGCCACATC
GAGCGGGTCACCGAGCTGCAAGAACTCTTCCTCACGCGCGTCGGGCTCGACATCGGCAAGGTGTGGGTCG
CGGACGACGGCGCCGCGGTGGCGGTCTGGACCACGCCGGAGAGCGTCGAAGCGGGGGCGGTGTTCGCCGA
GATCGGCCCGCGCATGGCCGAGTTGAGCGGTTCCCGGCTGGCCGCGCAGCAACAGATGGAAGGCCTCCTG
GCGCCGCACCGGCCCAAGGAGCCCGCGTGGTTCCTGGCCACCGTCGGCGTCTCGCCCGACCACCAGGGCA
AGGGTCTGGGCAGCGCCGTCGTGCTCCCCGGAGTGGAGGCGGCCGAGCGCGCCGGGGTGCCCGCCTTCCT
GGAGACCTCCGCGCCCCGCAACCTCCCCTTCTACGAGCGGCTCGGCTTCACCGTCACCGCCGACGTCGAG
GTGCCCGAAGGACCGCGCACCTGGTGCATGACCCGCAAGCCCGGTGCCTGACGCCCGCCCCACGACCCGC
AGCGCCCGACCGAAAGGAGCGCACGACCCCATGCATCGGTACCTTTAAGACCAATGACTTACAAGGCAGC
TGTAGATCTTAGCCACTTTTTAAAAGAAAAGGGGGGACTGGAAGGGCTAATTCACTCCCAACGAAGACAA
GATCTGCTTTTTGCTTGTACTGGGTCTCTCTGGTTAGACCAGATCTGAGCCTGGGAGCTCTCTGGCTAAC
TAGGGAACCCACTGCTTAAGCCTCAATAAAGCTTGCCTTGAGTGCTTCAAGTAGTGTGTGCCCGTCTGTT
GTGTGACTCTGGTAACTAGAGATCCCTCAGACCCTTTTAGTCAGTGTGGAAAATCTCTAGCAGTAGTAGT
TCATGTCATCTTATTATTCAGTATTTATAACTTGCAAAGAAATGAATATCAGAGAGTGAGAGGAACTTGT
TTATTGCAGCTTATAATGGTTACAAATAAAGCAATAGCATCACAAATTTCACAAATAAAGCATTTTTTTC
ACTGCATTCTAGTTGTGGTTTGTCCAAACTCATCAATGTATCTTATCATGTCTGGCTCTAGCTATCCCGC
CCCTAACTCCGCCCATCCCGCCCCTAACTCCGCCCAGTTCCGCCCATTCTCCGCCCCATGGCTGACTAAT
TTTTTTTATTTATGCAGAGGCCGAGGCCGCCTCGGCCTCTGAGCTATTCCAGAAGTAGTGAGGAGGCTTT
TTTGGAGGCCTAGGGACGTACCCAATTCGCCCTATAGTGAGTCGTATTACGCGCGCTCACTGGCCGTCGT
TTTACAACGTCGTGACTGGGAAAACCCTGGCGTTACCCAACTTAATCGCCTTGCAGCACATCCCCCTTTC
GCCAGCTGGCGTAATAGCGAAGAGGCCCGCACCGATCGCCCTTCCCAACAGTTGCGCAGCCTGAATGGCG
AATGGG
[124 nt withheld, positions 7217-7340]
C
[91 nt withheld, positions 7342-7432]
A
[49 nt withheld, positions 7434-7482]
CCTTTGACGTTGGAGTCCACGTTCTTT
[37 nt withheld, positions 7510-7546]
ACCCTATCTCGGTCTATTCTTTTGATTTATAAGGGATTTTGCCGATTTCGGCCTATTGGTTAAAAAATGA
GCTGATTTAACAAAAATTTAACGCGAATTTTAACAAAATATTAACGCTTACAATTTAGGTGGCACTTTTC
GGGGAAATGTGCGCGGAACCCCTATTTGTTTATTTTTCTAAATACATTCAAATATGTATCCGCTCATGAG
ACAATAACCCTGATAAATGCTTCAATAATATTGAAAAAGGAAGAGTATGAGTATTCAACATTTCCGTGTC
GCCCTTATTCCCTTTTTTGCGGCATTTTGCCTTCCTGTTTTTGCTCACCCAGAAACGCTGGTGAAAGTAA
AAGATGCTGAAGATCAGTTGGGTGCACGAGTGGGTTACATCGAACTGGATCTCAACAGCGGTAAGATCCT
TGAGAGTTTTCGCCCCGAAGAACGTTTTCCAATGATGAGCACTTTTAAAGTTCTGCTATGTGGCGCGGTA
TTATCCCGTATTGACGCCGGGCAAGAGCAACTCGGTCGCCGCATACACTATTCTCAGAATGACTTGGTTG
AGTACTCACCAGTCACAGAAAAGCATCTTACGGATGGCATGACAGTAAGAGAATTATGCAGTGCTGCCAT
AACCATGAGTGATAACACTGCGGCCAACTTACTTCTGACAACGATCGGAGGACCGAAGGAGCTAACCGCT
TTTTTGCACAACATGGGGGATCATGTAACTCGCCTTGATCGTTGGGAACCGGAGCTGAATGAAGCCATAC
CAAACGACGAGCGTGACACCACGATGCCTGTAGCAATGGCAACAACGTTGCGCAAACTATTAACTGGCGA
ACTACTTACTCTAGCTTCCCGGCAACAATTAATAGACTGGATGGAGGCGGATAAAGTTGCAGGACCACTT
CTGCGCTCGGCCCTTCCGGCTGGCTGGTTTATTGCTGATAAATCTGGAGCCGGTGAGCGTGGGTCTCGCG
GTATCATTGCAGCACTGGGGCCAGATGGTAAGCCCTCCCGTATCGTAGTTATCTACACGACGGGGAGTCA
GGCAACTATGGATGAACGAAATAGACAGATCGCTGAGATAGGTGCCTCACTGATTAAGCATTGGTAACTG
TCAGACCAAGTTTACTCATATATACTTTAGATTGATTTAAAACTTCATTTTTAATTTAAAAGGATCTAGG
TGAAGATCCTTTTTGATAATCTCATGACCAAAATCCCTTAACGTGAGTTTTCGTTCCACTGAGCGTCAGA
CCCCGTAGAA
Features (pLannotate 1.2.2; 29 found; start..end, strand, type, name):
     18..606     +  rep_origin     ori: high-copy-number ColE1/pMB1/pBR322/pUC origin of replication
    789..881     +  CDS            lacI (fragment): lac repressor; lacI; The lac repressor binds to the lac operator to inhibit transcription in E. coli. This inhibition can be relieved by adding lactose or isopropyl-β-D-thiogalactopyranoside (IPTG).
    894..915     +  protein_bind   CAP binding site: CAP binding activates transcription in the presence of cAMP. E. coli catabolite activator protein
    930..960     +  promoter       lac promoter: promoter for the E. coli lac operon
    968..984     +  protein_bind   lac operator: The lac repressor binds to the lac operator to inhibit transcription in E. coli. This inhibition can be relieved by adding lactose or isopropyl-β-D-thiogalactopyranoside (IPTG). lac repressor encoded by lacI
   1029..1047    +  promoter       T3 promoter: promoter for bacteriophage T3 RNA polymerase
   1075..1301    +  promoter       RSV promoter: Rous sarcoma virus enhancer/promoter
   1302..1482    +  LTR            5' LTR (truncated): truncated 5' long terminal repeat (LTR) from HIV-1
   1529..1654    +  misc_feature   HIV-1 Ψ: packaging signal of human immunodeficiency virus type 1
   1638..2001    +  CDS            HIV-1 gag (fragment): gag protein from human immunodeficiency virus 1; gag
   2147..2380    +  misc_feature   RRE: The Rev response element (RRE) of HIV-1 allows for Rev-dependent mRNA export from the nucleus to the cytoplasm.
   2757..2857    +  CDS            Rev (fragment): human immunodeficiency virus 1 (HIV-1) Rev protein; rev; enhances nuclear export of unspliced and incompletely spliced viral mRNAs
   2898..2992    +  promoter       H1-2O2 promoter: doxycycline-inducible variant of the human H1 RNA promoter (Henriksen et al., 2007)
   3093..3210    +  misc_feature   cPPT/CTS: central polypurine tract and central termination sequence of HIV-1
   3259..3769    +  promoter       hPGK promoter: human phosphoglycerate kinase 1 promoter
   3778..4350    +  intron         β-globin intron: intron from rabbit β-globin gene
   4405..4423    +  promoter       T7 promoter: promoter for bacteriophage T7 RNA polymerase
   4434..5054    +  CDS            tetR: TETR2_ECOLX - Experimental evidence at protein level: Swiss-Prot protein existence level 1. TetR is the repressor of the tetracycline resistance element; its N-terminal region forms a helix-turn-helix structure and binds DNA. Binding of tetracycline to TetR reduces the repressor affinity for the tetracycline resistance gene (tetA) promoter operator sites. From Escherichia coli.
   5200..5662    +  misc_feature   IRES: internal ribosome entry site (IRES) of the encephalomyocarditis virus (EMCV)
   5682..6281    +  CDS            PuroR: puromycin N-acetyltransferase; pac from Streptomyces alboniger; confers resistance to puromycin
   6324..6407    +  CDS            nef (fragment): NEF_HV1Z2 - Experimental evidence at protein level: Swiss-Prot protein existence level 1. Extracellular Nef protein targets CD4(+) T-lymphocytes for apoptosis by interacting with CXCR4 surface receptors. From Human immunodeficiency virus type 1 group M subtype D (isolate Z2/CDC-Z34) (HIV-1).
   6409..6642    +  LTR            3' LTR (ΔU3): self-inactivating 3' long terminal repeat (LTR) from HIV-1
   6714..6835    +  polyA_signal   SV40 poly(A) signal: SV40 polyadenylation signal
   6875..7010    +  rep_origin     SV40 ori: SV40 origin of replication
   7031..7049    -  promoter       T7 promoter: promoter for bacteriophage T7 RNA polymerase
   7057..7212    +  CDS            lacZα (fragment): LacZα fragment of β-galactosidase; lacZ fragment
   7217..7645    +  rep_origin     f1 ori (sequence partly withheld): f1 bacteriophage origin of replication; arrow indicates direction of (+) strand synthesis
   7698..7802    +  promoter       AmpR promoter: bla
   7803..8663    +  CDS            AmpR: β-lactamase; bla; confers resistance to ampicillin, carbenicillin, and related antibiotics
