[The description below was written by a language model from this plasmid's Addgene catalogue record and pLannotate feature annotations shown in this document.]
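Description:
tet-pLKO shMKP1.v1 puro is a third-generation, self-inactivating HIV-1 lentiviral transfer plasmid built on the Tet-pLKO-puro backbone for doxycycline-inducible knockdown of human MKP1 (DUSP1, a dual-specificity MAP kinase phosphatase). It is propagated in E. coli through a ColE1/pUC-type origin with ampicillin selection (AmpR); the catalogue lists it as low copy and grown in a recombination-deficient strain, as is usual for LTR-containing vectors. An f1 origin, an SV40 origin and residual lac and phage promoter elements are backbone remnants. The total size of 8,816 bp is smaller than the listed backbone size, consistent with the shRNA oligo replacing a larger stuffer between the AgeI and EcoRI cloning sites.

The viral cassette is driven by an RSV promoter fused to a truncated 5' LTR and contains the Ψ packaging signal, a gag fragment, the RRE, cPPT/CTS and a ΔU3 3' LTR followed by an SV40 polyadenylation signal. This arrangement permits Rev-dependent packaging while leaving the integrated provirus transcriptionally inactive at its LTRs. The catalogue gives the hairpin promoter as "TRE tight", but the feature table annotates an H1-2O2 promoter, a Pol III H1 variant carrying Tet operator sites. The hairpin itself is not annotated but presumably sits just downstream of this promoter. A separate hPGK promoter with a β-globin intron drives TetR, followed by an EMCV IRES and the puromycin resistance gene. Transduced cells can therefore be selected with puromycin while constitutively producing the repressor. TetR blocks shRNA transcription until doxycycline releases it, giving a single-vector inducible system. The associated publication concerns phosphatase responses to coxsackievirus B3 infection in cardiomyocytes.
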