Addgene plasmid #87790: tet-pLKO shMKP1.v1 puro
Purpose: Expresses an inducible short hairpin targeting human MKP1 sequence
Depositing lab: Kevin Janes. Depositing organization: University of Virginia. Publication: Profiling Subcellular Protein Phosphatase Responses to Coxsackievirus B3 Infection of Cardiomyocytes. Shah M, Smolko CM, Kinicki S, Chapman ZD, Brautigan DL, Janes KA. Mol Cell Proteomics. 2017 Apr;16(4 suppl 1):S244-S262. doi: 10.1074/mcp.O116.063487. Epub 2017 Feb 7. PubMed 28174228.
Backbone
  Vector backbone: Tet PLKO puro
  Backbone manufacturer: Plasmid #21915
  Backbone size w/o insert (bp): 10633
  Total vector size (bp): 8816
  Vector type: Mammalian Expression, Lentiviral
  Selectable markers: Puromycin
Growth in bacteria
  Bacterial resistance: Ampicillin, 100 μg/mL
  Growth temperature: 30°C
  Growth strain: NEB Stable
  Copy number: Low Copy
Gene/Insert
  Gene/Insert name: shMKP1
  gRNA/shRNA sequence: GCACATTCGGGACCAATATAT
  Species: H. sapiens (human)
  GenBank ID: NM_004417.3
  Entrez Gene: DUSP1 (a.k.a. CL100, HVH1, MKP-1, MKP1, PTPN10)
  Promoter: TRE tight
  Cloning method: Restriction Enzyme; 5′ cloning site AgeI (unknown if destroyed); 3′ cloning site EcoRI (unknown if destroyed)
  Sequencing primers: 5′ GGCAGGGATATTCACCATTATCGTTTCAGA
Terms and licenses: Academic/Nonprofit Terms; Industry Terms: Not Available to Industry
How to cite: tet-pLKO shMKP1.v1 puro was a gift from Kevin Janes (Addgene plasmid # 87790 ; http://n2t.net/addgene:87790 ; RRID:Addgene_87790)
